>Addgene plasmid #141277 | pDONR223 SARS-CoV-2 ORF7B | addgene full sequence | sequence record 288106 | Addgene NGS Result
ATTAATGCAGCTGGCACGACAGGTTTCCCGACTGGAAAGCGGGCAGTGAGCGCAACGCAATTAATACGCG
TACCGCTAGCCAGGAAGAGTTTGTAGAAACGCAAAAAGGCCATCCGTCAGGATGGCCTTCTGCTTAGTTT
GATGCCTGGCAGTTTATGGCGGGCGTCCTGCCCGCCACCCTCCGGGCCGTTGCTTCACAACGTTCAAATC
CGCTCCCGGCGGATTTGTCCTACTCAGGAGAGCGTTCACCGACAAACAACAGATAAAACGAAAGGCCCAG
TCTTCCGACTGAGCCTTTCGTTTTATTTGATGCCTGGCAGTTCCCTACTCTCGCGTTAACGCTAGCATGG
ATGTTTTCCCAGTCACGACGTTGTAAAACGACGGCCAGTCTTAAGCTCGGGCCCCAAATAATGATTTTAT
TTTGACTGATAGTGACCTGTTCGTTGCAACAAATTGATGAGCAATGCTTTTTTATAATGCCAACTTTGTA
CAAAAAAGTTGGCATGATCGAGCTGAGCCTGATCGACTTCTACCTGTGCTTCCTGGCCTTCCTGCTGTTC
CTGGTGCTGATCATGCTGATCATCTTCTGGTTCTCCCTGGAGCTGCAGGACCACAACGAAACCTGCCACG
CTTAATACCCAACTTTCTTGTACAAAGTTGGCATTATAAGAAAGCATTGCTTATCAATTTGTTGCAACGA
ACAGGTCACTATCAGTCAAAATAAAATCATTATTTGCCATCCAGCTGATATCCCCTATAGTGAGTCGTAT
TACATGGTCATAGCTGTTTCCTGGCAGCTCTGGCCCGTGTCTCAAAATCTCTGATGTTACATTGCACAAG
ATAAAAATATATCATCATGCCTCCTCTAGACCAGCCAGGACAGAAATGCCTCGACTTCGCTGCTACCCAA
GGTTGCCGGGTGACGCACACCGTGGAAACGGATGAAGGCACGAACCCAGTGGACATAAGCCTGTTCGGTT
CGTAAGCTGTAATGCAAGTAGCGTATGCGCTCACGCAACTGGTCCAGAACCTTGACCGAACGCAGCGGTG
GTAACGGCGCAGTGGCGGTTTTCATGGCTTGTTATGACTGTTTTTTTGGGGTACAGTCTATGCCTCGGGC
ATCCAAGCAGCAAGCGCGTTACGCCGTGGGTCGATGTTTGATGTTATGGAGCAGCAACGATGTTACGCAG
CAGGGCAGTCGCCCTAAAACAAAGTTAAACATTATGAGGGAAGCGGTGATCGCCGAAGTATCGACTCAAC
TATCAGAGGTAGTTGGCGTCATCGAGCGCCATCTCGAACCGACGTTGCTGGCCGTACATTTGTACGGCTC
CGCAGTGGATGGCGGCCTGAAGCCACACAGTGATATTGATTTGCTGGTTACGGTGACCGTAAGGCTTGAT
GAAACAACGCGGCGAGCTTTGATCAACGACCTTTTGGAAACTTCGGCTTCCCCTGGAGAGAGCGAGATTC
TCCGCGCTGTAGAAGTCACCATTGTTGTGCACGACGACATCATTCCGTGGCGTTATCCAGCTAAGCGCGA
ACTGCAATTTGGAGAATGGCAGCGCAATGACATTCTTGCAGGTATCTTCGAGCCAGCCACGATCGACATT
GATCTGGCTATCTTGCTGACAAAAGCAAGAGAACATAGCGTTGCCTTGGTAGGTCCAGCGGCGGAGGAAC
TCTTTGATCCGGTTCCTGAACAGGATCTATTTGAGGCGCTAAATGAAACCTTAACGCTATGGAACTCGCC
GCCCGACTGGGCTGGCGATGAGCGAAATGTAGTGCTTACGTTGTCCCGCATTTGGTACAGCGCAGTAACC
GGCAAAATCGCGCCGAAGGATGTCGCTGCCGACTGGGCAATGGAGCGCCTGCCGGCCCAGTATCAGCCCG
TCATACTTGAAGCTAGACAGGCTTATCTTGGACAAGAAGAAGATCGCTTGGCCTCGCGCGCAGATCAGTT
GGAAGAATTTGTCCACTACGTGAAAGGCGAGATCACCAAGGTAGTCGGCAAATAACCCTCGAGCCACCCA
TGACCAAAATCCCTTAACGTGAGTTACGCGTCGTTCCACTGAGCGTCAGACCCCGTAGAAAAGATCAAAG
GATCTTCTTGAGATCCTTTTTTTCTGCGCGTAATCTGCTGCTTGCAAACAAAAAAACCACCGCTACCAGC
GGTGGTTTGTTTGCCGGATCAAGAGCTACCAACTCTTTTTCCGAAGGTAACTGGCTTCAGCAGAGCGCAG
ATACCAAATACTGTTCTTCTAGTGTAGCCGTAGTTAGGCCACCACTTCAAGAACTCTGTAGCACCGCCTA
CATACCTCGCTCTGCTAATCCTGTTACCAGTGGCTGCTGCCAGTGGCGATAAGTCGTGTCTTACCGGGTT
GGACTCAAGACGATAGTTACCGGATAAGGCGCAGCGGTCGGGCTGAACGGGGGGTTCGTGCACACAGCCC
AGCTTGGAGCGAACGACCTACACCGAACTGAGATACCTACAGCGTGAGCTATGAGAAAGCGCCACGCTTC
CCGAAGGGAGAAAGGCGGACAGGTATCCGGTAAGCGGCAGGGTCGGAACAGGAGAGCGCACGAGGGAGCT
TCCAGGGGGAAACGCCTGGTATCTTTATAGTCCTGTCGGGTTTCGCCACCTCTGACTTGAGCGTCGATTT
TTGTGATGCTCGTCAGGGGGGCGGAGCCTATGGAAAAACGCCAGCAACGCGGCCTTTTTACGGTTCCTGG
CCTTTTGCTGGCCTTTTGCTCACATGTTCTTTCCTGCGTTATCCCCTGATTCTGTGGATAACCGTATTAC
CGCCTTTGAGTGAGCTGATACCGCTCGCCGCAGCCGAACGACCGAGCGCAGCGAGTCAGTGAGCGAGGAA
GCGGAAGAGCGCCCAATACGCAAACCGCCTCTCCCCGCGCGTTGGCCGATTC
Features (pLannotate 1.2.2; 12 found; start..end, strand, type, name):
    104..131     -  terminator     rrnB T2 terminator: transcription terminator T2 from the E. coli rrnB gene
    263..306     +  terminator     rrnB T1 terminator: Escherichia coli rrnB; transcription terminator T1 from the E. coli rrnB gene
    353..389     -  CDS            lacZα (fragment): LacZα fragment of β-galactosidase; lacZ fragment
    406..501     +  protein_bind   attL3: mutant version of attL; recombination site for the Gateway® LR reaction LR Clonase™
    504..632     +  CDS            NS7B_SARS2: Experimental evidence at protein level: Swiss-Prot protein existence level 1. From Severe acute respiratory syndrome coronavirus 2 (2019-nCoV) (SARS-CoV-2).
    637..736     -  protein_bind   attL2: mutant version of attL; recombination site for the Gateway® LR reaction LR Clonase™
    754..772     -  promoter       T7 promoter: promoter for bacteriophage T7 RNA polymerase
    962..985     +  promoter       Pc promoter (fragment): intI1 (promoter lies within the coding sequence); class 1 integron promoter
   1161..1217    +  CDS            GmR (fragment): gentamycin acetyltransferase; aacC1; confers resistance to gentamycin
   1224..2015    +  CDS            SmR: aminoglycoside adenylyltransferase (Murphy, 1985); aadA; confers resistance to spectinomycin and streptomycin
   2108..2696    +  rep_origin     ori: high-copy-number ColE1/pMB1/pBR322/pUC origin of replication
   2879..49      +  CDS            lacI (fragment) (across the origin): lac repressor; lacI; The lac repressor binds to the lac operator to inhibit transcription in E. coli. This inhibition can be relieved by adding lactose or isopropyl-β-D-thiogalactopyranoside (IPTG).
