[The description below was written by a language model from this plasmid's Addgene catalogue record and pLannotate feature annotations shown in this document.]
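Description:
pDONR223 SARS-CoV-2 ORF7B is a Gateway-compatible Entry clone built on the pDONR223 backbone and carrying the coding sequence of ORF7b from SARS-CoV-2 isolate Wuhan-Hu-1. The insert is small (132 bp as catalogued). It was produced by gene synthesis and contains many synonymous changes from codon optimization, so the nucleotide sequence differs from the viral genome while still encoding the native protein. The plasmid is propagated in E. coli from a high-copy ColE1/pUC-type origin. Selection is with spectinomycin, provided by the aadA (SmR) aminoglycoside adenylyltransferase gene, which lies downstream of fragments of a class 1 integron Pc promoter and a gentamicin acetyltransferase gene.

In the sequenced record (2,922 nt), the ORF7b CDS sits between two attL recombination sites. The automated annotation labels these attL3 and attL2; they are the sites left after BP cloning into the donor vector. The full plasmid is smaller than the listed 5,005 bp empty backbone, which is consistent with the donor vector's original att-flanked cassette having been replaced by the short insert. The rrnB T1 and T2 terminators lie upstream of the cassette and help insulate the insert from read-through transcription. A T7 promoter lies beyond the attL2 site, oriented back toward the insert on the opposite strand. Short lacZα and lacI fragments are backbone remnants.

No eukaryotic promoter, tag or reporter is annotated, so this is a shuttle clone rather than an expression vector. Its purpose is to transfer the ORF7b ORF by LR recombination into Gateway destination vectors of the user's choice. It belongs to a collection of SARS-CoV-2 coding regions. The record does not specify downstream applications.
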