Addgene plasmid #141277: pDONR223 SARS-CoV-2 ORF7B
Purpose: Gateway-compatible Entry vector, with insert of ORF7B gene's CDS from SARS-CoV-2 isolate Wuhan-Hu-1
Depositing lab: Fritz Roth. Depositing organization: Sinai Health System. Publication: A Comprehensive, Flexible Collection of SARS-CoV-2 Coding Regions. Kim DK, Knapp JJ, Kuang D, Chawla A, Cassonnet P, Lee H, Sheykhkarimli D, Samavarchi-Tehrani P, Abdouni H, Rayhan A, Li R, Pogoutse O, Coyaud E, van der Werf S, Demeret C, Gingras AC, Taipale M, Raught B, Jacob Y, Roth FP. G3 (Bethesda). 2020 Aug 6. pii: g3.120.401554. doi: 10.1534/g3.120.401554. PubMed 32763951.
Backbone
  Vector backbone: pDONR223
  Backbone manufacturer: Rual et al, Genome Res. 14:2128-2135, 2004.
  Backbone size w/o insert (bp): 5005
  Vector type: Gateway-compatible Entry vector
Growth in bacteria
  Bacterial resistance: Spectinomycin, 50 μg/mL
  Growth temperature: 37°C
  Growth strain: DH5alpha
  Copy number: Unknown
Gene/Insert
  Gene/Insert name: ORF7B (alt name: Gene ID 43740574)
  Species: SARS-CoV-2 isolate Wuhan-Hu-1
  Insert size (bp): 132
  Mutation: Many synonymous changes due to codon optimization
  Entrez Gene: ORF7b (a.k.a. GU280_gp08)
  Cloning method: Gateway Cloning
  Sequencing primers: 5′ M13F; 3′ M13R
Resource information
  A portion of this plasmid was derived from a plasmid made by: Synthesized from GenScript
Terms and licenses: Academic/Nonprofit Terms; Industry Terms
How to cite: pDONR223 SARS-CoV-2 ORF7B was a gift from Fritz Roth (Addgene plasmid # 141277 ; http://n2t.net/addgene:141277 ; RRID:Addgene_141277)
