>Addgene plasmid #141277 | pDONR223 SARS-CoV-2 ORF7B | depositor partial sequence | sequence record 275558 | Insersted CDS with stop codon
ATGATCGAGCTGAGCCTGATCGACTTCTACCTGTGCTTCCTGGCCTTCCTGCTGTTCCTGGTGCTGATCA
TGCTGATCATCTTCTGGTTCTCCCTGGAGCTGCAGGACCACAACGAAACCTGCCACGCTTAA
