>Addgene plasmid #141277 | pDONR223 SARS-CoV-2 ORF7B | addgene partial sequence | sequence record 276434 | M13-Rev 5'-CAGGAAACAGCTATGACC-3'
AAGCAATGCTTTCTTATAATGCCAACTTTGTACAAGAAAGTTGGGTATTAAGCGTGGCAGGTTTCGTTGT
GGTCCTGCAGCTCCAGGGAGAACCAGAAGATGATCAGCATGATCAGCACCAGGAACAGCAGGAAGGCCAG
GAAGCACAGGTA
