>Addgene plasmid #141277 | pDONR223 SARS-CoV-2 ORF7B | addgene partial sequence | sequence record 276435 | M13-F20 5'-TGTAAAACGACGGCCAGT-3'
AACTTTGTACAAAAAAGTTGGCATGATCGAGCTGAGCCTGATCGACTTCTACCTGTGCTTCCTGGCCTTC
CTGCTGTTCCTGGTGCTGATCATGCTGATCATCTTCTGGTTCTCCCTGGAGCTGCAGGACCACAACGAAA
CCTGCCACGCTTAATACCCAACTTTCTTGTACAAAGTTGGCATTA
